Addgene plasmid #237157: NanoBiT Assay Vector, BCL2
Purpose: Express SmBiT-BCL2 Fusion Protein in Mammalian Cells under a CMV promoter
Depositing lab: Promega Corporation.
Backbone
  Vector backbone: pFN214K SmBiT CMV-neo Flexi Vector
  Vector type: Mammalian Expression
  Selectable markers: Neomycin (select with G418)
Growth in bacteria
  Bacterial resistance: Kanamycin, 50 μg/mL
  Growth temperature: 37°C
  Growth strain: DH5alpha
  Copy number: High Copy
Gene/Insert
  Gene/Insert name: BCL2
  Species: H. sapiens (human)
  Mutation: None
  Entrez Gene: BCL2 (a.k.a. Bcl-2, PPP1R50)
  Promoter: CMV
  Tag / fusion protein: SmBiT (N terminal on backbone)
  Cloning method: Other
Terms and licenses: Academic/Nonprofit Terms; Industry Terms
How to cite: NanoBiT Assay Vector, BCL2 was a gift from Promega Corporation (Addgene plasmid # 237157)
