[The description below was written by a language model from this plasmid's Addgene catalogue record and pLannotate feature annotations shown in this document.]
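Description:
NanoBiT Assay Vector, BCL2 is a 5,027-bp mammalian expression plasmid built on the pFN214K SmBiT CMV-neo Flexi Vector backbone. It expresses human BCL2, recorded as unmutated, fused at its N terminus to SmBiT, the small peptide subunit of the split NanoLuc luciferase system. Transcription in mammalian cells is driven by the human cytomegalovirus immediate early enhancer and promoter, followed by a chimeric β-globin/immunoglobulin intron that generally improves transcript processing and expression. An SV40 polyadenylation signal lies downstream of the insert. A T7 promoter sits just upstream of the coding region, with a T7 terminator fragment downstream, which would permit in vitro transcription. The automated feature table annotates the BCL2 coding sequence but not SmBiT itself. The tag is very short, and it presumably lies in the interval between the T7 promoter and the start of BCL2, as the catalogue entry indicates.

A single neo (aminoglycoside phosphotransferase) gene provides selection in both hosts. It is placed behind tandem SV40 early and bacterial EM7 promoters and ends in a synthetic poly(A) signal, so it confers kanamycin resistance in E. coli and G418 resistance in mammalian cells. Propagation in bacteria relies on a high-copy ColE1/pUC-type origin, and a cer region helps keep the plasmid monomeric. Several small fragment annotations (SET1, large T antigen, M13 ori, bom, tnpA) are probably backbone remnants or incidental matches rather than functional parts.

The construct is intended for NanoBiT protein–protein interaction assays. In these assays SmBiT-BCL2 is co-expressed with a binding partner fused to the complementary LgBiT subunit, and association of the two proteins reconstitutes luciferase activity. The record does not name a specific partner.
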