Features (pLannotate 1.2.2; 19 found; start..end, strand, type, name):
    140..517     +  enhancer       CMV enhancer: human cytomegalovirus immediate early enhancer
    519..718     +  promoter       CMV promoter: human cytomegalovirus (CMV) immediate early promoter
    857..989     +  intron         chimeric intron: chimera between introns from human β-globin and immunoglobulin heavy chain genes
   1033..1051    +  promoter       T7 promoter: promoter for bacteriophage T7 RNA polymerase
   1140..1856    +  CDS            BCL2: BCL2_HUMAN - Experimental evidence at protein level: Swiss-Prot protein existence level 1. Suppresses apoptosis in a variety of cell systems including factor-dependent lymphohematopoietic and neural cells. Regulates cell death by controlling the mitochondrial membrane permeability. Appears to function in a feedback loop system with caspases. Inhibits caspase activity either by preventing the release of cytochrome c from the mitochondria and/or by binding to the apoptosis-activating factor (APAF-1). May attenuate inflammation by impairing NLRP1-inflammasome activation, hence CASP1 activation an
   1865..1920    +  misc_feature   MCS: pUC18/19 multiple cloning site
   1927..1976    +  CDS            SET1 (fragment): solubility-enhancement tag derived from T7 phage gene 10B
   1984..2003    +  terminator     T7 terminator (fragment): transcription terminator for bacteriophage T7 RNA polymerase
   2025..2146    -  polyA_signal   SV40 poly(A) signal: SV40 polyadenylation signal
   2169..2237    -  CDS            large T antigen (fragment): large T antigen from SV40 (simian virus 40)
   2242..2274    +  rep_origin     M13 ori (fragment): M13 bacteriophage origin of replication; arrow indicates direction of (+) strand synthesis
   2275..2326    -  misc_feature   bom (fragment): basis of mobility region from pBR322
   2391..2748    +  promoter       SV40 promoter: SV40 enhancer and early promoter
   2763..2810    +  promoter       EM7 promoter: synthetic bacterial promoter&nbsp
   2842..3633    +  CDS            neo: KKA2_KLEPN - Also known as kan, nptII. Experimental evidence at protein level: Swiss-Prot protein existence level 1. Resistance to kanamycin, neomycin, paromomycin, ribostamycin, butirosin and gentamicin B. From Klebsiella pneumoniae.
   3700..3748    +  polyA_signal   poly(A) signal: synthetic polyadenylation signal
   3769..3858    -  CDS            tnpA (fragment): TN5P_ECOLX - Also known as tnp. Experimental evidence at protein level: Swiss-Prot protein existence level 1. Mediates transposition of transposon Tn5 by a 'cut and paste' mechanism. First, the monomeric transposase binds the 19 bp inverted DNA repeats flanking the transposon. Then, dimerization of the DNA- bound transposase creates a synaptic DNA complex. After nicking of the first DNA strand, excision of the transposon proceeds through a series of intermediates. The transposase then mediates the insertion of the transposon at a new site by strand transfer. The activity of the wild- type tran
   3987..4575    -  rep_origin     ori: high-copy-number ColE1/pMB1/pBR322/pUC origin of replication
   4691..4974    +  misc_feature   cer region: ColE1-derived recombination site that helps to maintain plasmids as monomers
>Addgene plasmid #237157 | NanoBiT Assay Vector, BCL2 | depositor full sequence | sequence record 470654 | NanoBiT Assay Vector, BCL2 sequence 5027 bps
TCAATATTGGCCATTAGCCATATTATTCATTGGTTATATAGCATAAATCAATATTGGCTATTGGCCATTG
CATACGTTGTATCTATATCATAATATGTACATTTATATTGGCTCATGTCCAATATGACCGCCATGTTGGC
ATTGATTATTGACTAGTTATTAATAGTAATCAATTACGGGGTCATTAGTTCATAGCCCATATATGGAGTT
CCGCGTTACATAACTTACGGTAAATGGCCCGCCTGGCTGACCGCCCAACGACCCCCGCCCATTGACGTCA
ATAATGACGTATGTTCCCATAGTAACGCCAATAGGGACTTTCCATTGACGTCAATGGGTGGAGTATTTAC
GGTAAACTGCCCACTTGGCAGTACATCAAGTGTATCATATGCCAAGTCCGCCCCCTATTGACGTCAATGA
CGGTAAATGGCCCGCCTGGCATTATGCCCAGTACATGACCTTACGGGACTTTCCTACTTGGCAGTACATC
TACGTATTAGTCATCGCTATTACCATGGTGATGCGGTTTTGGCAGTACACCAATGGGCGTGGATAGCGGT
TTGACTCACGGGGATTTCCAAGTCTCCACCCCATTGACGTCAATGGGAGTTTGTTTTGGCACCAAAATCA
ACGGGACTTTCCAAAATGTCGTAATAACCCCGCCCCGTTGACGCAAATGGGCGGTAGGCGTGTACGGTGG
GAGGTCTATATAAGCAGAGCTGGTTTAGTGAACCGTCAGATCACTAGAAGCTTTATTGCGGTAGTTTATC
ACAGTTAAATTGCTAACGCAGTCAGTGCTTCTGACACAACAGTCTCGAACTTAAGCTGCAGAAGTTGGTC
GTGAGGCACTGGGCAGGTAAGTATCAAGGTTACAAGACAGGTTTAAGGAGACCAATAGAAACTGGGCTTG
TCGAGACAGAGAAGACTCTTGCGTTTCTGATAGGCACCTATTGGTCTTACTGACATCCACTTTGCCTTTC
TCTCCACAGGTGTCCACTCCCAGTTCAATTACAGCTCTTAAGGCTAGAGTATTAATACGACTCACTATAG
GGCTAGCGCTCACCATGGTGACCGGCTACCGGCTGTTCGAGGAGATTCTGGGAGGAGGTGGCTCAGGTGG
AGGGGGCTCCGCGATCGCCATGGCGCACGCTGGGAGAACAGGGTACGATAACCGGGAGATAGTGATGAAG
TACATCCATTATAAGCTGTCGCAGAGGGGCTACGAGTGGGATGCGGGAGATGTGGGCGCCGCGCCCCCGG
GGGCCGCCCCCGCACCGGGCATCTTCTCCTCCCAGCCCGGGCACACGCCCCATCCAGCCGCATCCCGGGA
CCCGGTCGCCAGGACCTCGCCGCTGCAGACCCCGGCTGCCCCCGGCGCCGCCGCGGGGCCTGCGCTCAGC
CCGGTGCCACCTGTGGTCCACCTGACCCTCCGCCAGGCCGGCGACGACTTCTCCCGCCGCTACCGCCGCG
ACTTCGCCGAGATGTCCAGCCAGCTGCACCTGACGCCCTTCACCGCGCGGGGACGCTTTGCCACGGTGGT
GGAGGAGCTCTTCAGGGACGGGGTGAACTGGGGGAGGATTGTGGCCTTCTTTGAGTTCGGTGGGGTCATG
TGTGTGGAGAGCGTCAACCGGGAGATGTCGCCCCTGGTGGACAACATCGCCCTGTGGATGACTGAGTACC
TGAACCGGCACCTGCACACCTGGATCCAGGATAACGGAGGCTGGGATGCCTTTGTGGAACTGTACGGCCC
CAGCATGCGGCCTCTGTTTGATTTCTCCTGGCTGTCTCTGAAGACTCTGCTCAGTTTGGCCCTGGTGGGA
GCTTGCATCACCCTGGGTGCCTATCTGGGCCACAAGGTTTAAACGAATTCGGGCTCGGTACCCGGGGATC
CTCTAGAGTCGACCTGCAGGCATGCAAGCTGATCCGGCTGCTAACAAAGCCCGAAAGGAAGCTGAGTTGG
CTGCTGCCACCGCTGAGCAATAACTAGCATAACCCCTTGGGGCGGCCGCTTCGAGCAGACATGATAAGAT
ACATTGATGAGTTTGGACAAACCACAACTAGAATGCAGTGAAAAAAATGCTTTATTTGTGAAATTTGTGA
TGCTATTGCTTTATTTGTAACCATTATAAGCTGCAATAAACAAGTTAACAACAACAATTGCATTCATTTT
ATGTTTCAGGTTCAGGGGGAGATGTGGGAGGTTTTTTTAAGCAAGTAAAACCTCTACAAATGTGGTAAAA
TCGAATTTTAACAAAATATTAACGCTTACAATTTCCTGATGCGGTATTTTCTCCTTACGCATCTGTGCGG
TATTTCACACCGCATACGCGGATCTGCGCAGCACCATGGCCTGAAATAACCTCTGAAAGAGGAACTTGGT
TAGGTACCTTCTGAGGCGGAAAGAACCAGCTGTGGAATGTGTGTCAGTTAGGGTGTGGAAAGTCCCCAGG
CTCCCCAGCAGGCAGAAGTATGCAAAGCATGCATCTCAATTAGTCAGCAACCAGGTGTGGAAAGTCCCCA
GGCTCCCCAGCAGGCAGAAGTATGCAAAGCATGCATCTCAATTAGTCAGCAACCATAGTCCCGCCCCTAA
CTCCGCCCATCCCGCCCCTAACTCCGCCCAGTTCCGCCCATTCTCCGCCCCATGGCTGACTAATTTTTTT
TATTTATGCAGAGGCCGAGGCCGCCTCGGCCTCTGAGCTATTCCAGAAGTAGTGAGGAGGCTTTTTTGGA
GGCCTAGGCTTTTGCAAAAAGCTTAATTAACTGTTGACAATTAATCATCGGCATAGTATATCGGCATAGT
ATAATACGACAAGGTGAGGAACTAAACCCAGGAGGCAGATCATGATTGAACAAGATGGATTGCACGCAGG
TTCTCCGGCCGCTTGGGTGGAGAGGCTATTCGGCTATGACTGGGCACAACAGACAATCGGCTGCTCTGAT
GCCGCCGTGTTCCGGCTGTCAGCGCAGGGGCGCCCGGTTCTTTTTGTCAAGACCGACCTGTCCGGTGCCC
TGAATGAACTGCAGGACGAGGCAGCGCGGCTATCGTGGCTGGCCACGACGGGCGTTCCTTGCGCAGCTGT
GCTCGACGTTGTCACTGAAGCGGGAAGGGACTGGCTGCTATTGGGCGAAGTGCCGGGGCAGGATCTCCTG
TCATCTCACCTTGCTCCTGCCGAGAAAGTATCCATCATGGCTGATGCAATGCGGCGGCTGCATACGCTTG
ATCCGGCTACCTGCCCATTCGACCACCAAGCGAAACATCGCATCGAGCGAGCACGTACTCGGATGGAAGC
CGGTCTTGTCGATCAGGATGATCTGGACGAAGAGCATCAGGGGCTCGCGCCAGCCGAACTGTTCGCCAGG
CTCAAGGCGCGCATGCCCGACGGCGAGGATCTCGTCGTGACCCATGGCGATGCCTGCTTGCCGAATATCA
TGGTGGAAAATGGCCGCTTTTCTGGATTCATCGACTGTGGCCGGCTGGGTGTGGCGGACCGCTATCAGGA
CATAGCGTTGGCTACCCGTGATATTGCTGAAGAGCTTGGCGGCGAATGGGCTGACCGCTTCCTCGTGCTT
TACGGTATCGCCGCTCCCGATTCGCAGCGCATCGCCTTCTATCGCCTTCTTGACGAGTTCTTCTGAGCGG
GACTCTGGGGTTCGAAATGACCGACCAAGCGACGCCCAACCTGCCATCACGATGGCCGCAATAAAATATC
TTTATTTTCATTACATCTGTGTGTTGGTTTTTTGTGTGAATCGATAGCGATAAGGATCCTCTTTGCGCTT
GCGTTTTCCCTTGTCCAGATAGCCCAGTAGCTGACATTCATCCGGGGTCAGCACCGTTTCTGCGGACTGG
CTTTCTACCCGGTATCAGCTCACTCAAAGGCGGTAATACGGTTATCCACAGAATCAGGGGATAACGCAGG
AAAGAACATGTGAGCAAAAGGCCAGCAAAAGGCCAGGAACCGTAAAAAGGCCGCGTTGCTGGCGTTTTTC
CATAGGCTCCGCCCCCCTGACGAGCATCACAAAAATCGACGCTCAAGTCAGAGGTGGCGAAACCCGACAG
GACTATAAAGATACCAGGCGTTTCCCCCTGGAAGCTCCCTCGTGCGCTCTCCTGTTCCGACCCTGCCGCT
TACCGGATACCTGTCCGCCTTTCTCCCTTCGGGAAGCGTGGCGCTTTCTCATAGCTCACGCTGTAGGTAT
CTCAGTTCGGTGTAGGTCGTTCGCTCCAAGCTGGGCTGTGTGCACGAACCCCCCGTTCAGCCCGACCGCT
GCGCCTTATCCGGTAACTATCGTCTTGAGTCCAACCCGGTAAGACACGACTTATCGCCACTGGCAGCAGC
CACTGGTAACAGGATTAGCAGAGCGAGGTATGTAGGCGGTGCTACAGAGTTCTTGAAGTGGTGGCCTAAC
TACGGCTACACTAGAAGGACAGTATTTGGTATCTGCGCTCTGCTGAAGCCAGTTACCTTCGGAAAAAGAG
TTGGTAGCTCTTGATCCGGCAAACAAACCACCGCTGGTAGCGGTGGTTTTTTTGTTTGCAAGCAGCAGAT
TACGCGCAGAAAAAAAGGATTTCAAGAAGATCCTTTGATCTTTTCTACGGGGTCTGACGCTCAGTGGAAC
GAAAACTCACGTTAAGGGATTTTGGTCATGAGATTATCAAAAAGGATCTTCACCTAGATCCTTTTATAGT
CCGGAAATACAGGAACGCACGCTGGATGGCCCTTCGCTGGGATGGTGAAACCATGAAAAATGGCAGCTTC
AGTGGATTAAGTGGGGGTAATGTGGCCTGTACCCTCTGGTTGCATAGGTATTCATACGGTTAAAATTTAT
CAGGCGCGATTGCGGCAGTTTTTCGGGTGGTTTGTTGCCATTTTTACCTGTCTGCTGCCGTGATCGCGCT
GAACGCGTTTTAGCGGTGCGTACAATTAAGGGATTATGGTAAATCCACTTACTGTCTGCCCTCGTAGCCA
TCGAGATAAACCGCAGTACTCCGGCCACGATGCGTCCGGCGTAGAGGATCGAGATCT
